>Addgene plasmid #104693 | pUG-UBC28 | addgene full sequence | sequence record 206191 | Addgene NGS Result
GAGCTGATACCGCTCGCCGCAGCCGAACGACCGAGCGCAGCGAGTCAGTGAGCGAGGAAGCGGAAGAGCG
CCCAATACGCAAACCGCCTCTCCCCGCGCGTTGGCCGATTCATTAATCACTCTGTGGTCTCAAATGGCTT
CGAAAAGGATCTTGAAAGAGCTCAAGGATCTCCAGAAGGATCCTCCAACTTCCTGCAGTGCTGGCCCAGT
TGCTGAGGACATGTTTCATTGGCAAGCTACAATAATGGGTCCATCTGATAGTCCTTATTCAGGCGGTGTC
TTTCTCGTAACCATTCACTTCCCTCCGGATTATCCTTTCAAACCACCAAAGGTTGCATTCAGGACAAAAG
TGTTCCACCCTAATGTCAACAGCAATGGAAGCATTTGCCTTGACATTTTGAAAGAACAATGGAGTCCTGC
ACTCACCATATCGAAGGTTTTGCTTTCGATATGTTCATTGTTAACGGACCCAAACCCAGATGATCCATTG
GTTCCAGAGATTGCTCACATGTACAAAACCGATAGAGCAAAGTATGAGTCTACTGCGAGAAGCTGGACTC
AGAAATATGCAATGGGATGAGCTTTGAGACCACGAAGTGGCTCTTCAGTGGACGAAAGGGCCTCGTGATA
CGCCTATTTTTATAGGTTAATGTCATGATAATAATGGTTTCTTAGACGTCAGGTGGCACTTTTCGGGGAA
ATGTGCGCGGAACCCCTATTTGTTTATTTTTCTAAATACATTCAAATATGTATCCGCTCATGAGACAATA
ACCCTGATAAATGCTTCAATAATATTGAAAAAGGAAGAGTATGCGCTCACGCAACTGGTCCAGAACCTTG
ACCGAACGCAGCGGTGGTAACGGCGCAGTGGCGGTTTTCATGGCTTGTTATGACTGTTTTTTTTTGGGGT
ACAGTCTATGCCTCGGGCATCCAAGCAGCAAGCGCGTTACGCCGTGGGTCGATGTTTGATGTTATGGAGC
AGCAACGATGTTACGCAGCAGGGCAGTCGCCCTAAAACAAAGTTAAACATCATGAGGGAAGCGGTGATCG
CCGAAGTATCGACTCAACTATCAGAGGTAGTTGGCGTCATCGAGCGCCATCTCGAACCGACGTTGCTGGC
CGTACATTTGTACGGCTCCGCAGTGGATGGCGGCCTGAAGCCACACAGCGATATTGATTTGCTGGTTACG
GTGACCGTAAGGCTTGATGAAACAACGCGGCGAGCTTTGATCAACGACCTTTTGGAAACTTCGGCTTCCC
CTGGAGAGAGCGAGATTCTCCGCGCTGTAGAAGTCACCATTGTTGTGCACGACGACATCATTCCGTGGCG
TTATCCAGCTAAGCGCGAACTGCAATTTGGAGAATGGCAGCGCAATGACATTCTTGCAGGTATCTTCGAG
CCAGCCACGATCGACATTGATCTGGCTATCTTGCTGACAAAAGCAAGAGAACATAGCGTTGCCTTGGTAG
GTCCAGCGGCGGAGGAACTCTTTGATCCGGTTCCTGAACAGGATCTATTTGAGGCGCTAAATGAAACCTT
AACGCTATGGAACTCGCCGCCCGACTGGGCTGGCGATGAGCGAAATGTAGTGCTTACGTTGTCCCGCATT
TGGTACAGCGCAGTAACCGGCAAAATCGCGCCGAAGGATGTCGCTGCCGACTGGGCAATGGAGCGCCTGC
CGGCCCAGTATCAGCCCGTCATACTTGAAGCTAGACAGGCTTATCTTGGACAAGAAGAAGATCGCTTGGC
CTCGCGCGCAGATCAGTTGGAAGAATTTGTCCATTACGTAAAAGGCGAGATCACCAAGGTAGTCGGCAAA
TAACTGTCAGACCAAGTTTACTCATATATACTTTAGATTGATTTAAAACTTCATTTTTAATTTAAAAGGA
TCTAGGTGAAGATCCTTTTTGATAATCTCATGACCAAAATCCCTTAACGTGAGTTTTCGTTCCACTGAGC
GTCAGACCCCGTAGAAAAGATCAAAGGATCTTCTTGAGATCCTTTTTTTCTGCGCGTAATCTGCTGCTTG
CAAACAAAAAAACCACCGCTACCAGCGGTGGTTTGTTTGCCGGATCAAGAGCTACCAACTCTTTTTCCGA
AGGTAACTGGCTTCAGCAGAGCGCAGATACCAAATACTGTTCTTCTAGTGTAGCCGTAGTTAGGCCACCA
CTTCAAGAACTCTGTAGCACCGCCTACATACCTCGCTCTGCTAATCCTGTTACCAGTGGCTGCTGCCAGT
GGCGATAAGTCGTGTCTTACCGGGTTGGACTCAAGACGATAGTTACCGGATAAGGCGCAGCGGTCGGGCT
GAACGGGGGGTTCGTGCACACAGCCCAGCTTGGAGCGAACGACCTACACCGAACTGAGATACCTACAGCG
TGAGCTATGAGAAAGCGCCACGCTTCCCGAAGGGAGAAAGGCGGACAGGTATCCGGTAAGCGGCAGGGTC
GGAACAGGAGAGCGCACGAGGGAGCTTCCAGGGGGAAACGCCTGGTATCTTTATAGTCCTGTCGGGTTTC
GCCACCTCTGACTTGAGCGTCGATTTTTGTGATGCTCGTCAGGGGGGCGGAGCCTATGGAAAAACGCCAG
CAACGCGGCCTTTTTACGGTTCCTGGCCTTTTGCTGGCCTTTTGCTCACATGTTCTTTCCTGCGTTATCC
CCTGATTCTGTGGATAACCGTATTACCGCCTTTGAGT
Features (pLannotate 1.2.2; 8 found; start..end, strand, type, name):
      1..66      +  rep_origin     RSF ori (fragment): Plasmids containing the RSF 1030 origin of replication can be propagated in E. coli cells that contain additional plasmids with compatible origins.
     68..117     +  CDS            lacI (fragment): lac repressor; lacI; The lac repressor binds to the lac operator to inhibit transcription in E. coli. This inhibition can be relieved by adding lactose or isopropyl-β-D-thiogalactopyranoside (IPTG).
    134..577     +  CDS            UBC28: UBC28_ARATH - Experimental evidence at protein level: Swiss-Prot protein existence level 1. Accepts the ubiquitin from the E1 complex and catalyzes its covalent attachment to other proteins. From Arabidopsis thaliana (Mouse-ear cress).
    706..810     +  promoter       AmpR promoter: bla
    801..881     -  CDS            int (fragment): INT2_ECOLX - Protein inferred from homology: Swiss-Prot protein existence level 3. Putative integrase believed to be involved in the insertion of antibiotic resistance genes into plasmids and transposons. From Escherichia coli.
    969..1025    +  CDS            GmR (fragment): gentamycin acetyltransferase; aacC1; confers resistance to gentamycin
   1032..1820    +  CDS            aadA: S3AD_ECOLX - Experimental evidence at protein level: Swiss-Prot protein existence level 1. Mediates bacterial resistance to the antibiotics streptomycin and spectinomycin. From Escherichia coli.
   1994..2582    +  rep_origin     ori: high-copy-number ColE1/pMB1/pBR322/pUC origin of replication
