[The description below was written by a language model from this plasmid's Addgene catalogue record and pLannotate feature annotations shown in this document.]
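Description:
pUG-UBC28 is a Level 0 cloning module from the UbiGate toolbox, a synthetic biology parts collection built for reconstituting and analysing ubiquitination. It is based on the pICH41308 backbone, a small Golden Gate/MoClo-style acceptor. It is propagated in E. coli as a high-copy plasmid from a ColE1/pUC-type origin. Selection is with spectinomycin, conferred by the aadA aminoglycoside adenylyltransferase gene, which the annotation places downstream of a bla-type (AmpR) promoter. The short fragments annotated as RSF ori, lacI, integrase and gentamicin acetyltransferase are partial matches. They are most likely remnants or flanking sequence of the backbone and resistance cassette rather than functional elements.

The payload is the coding sequence of Arabidopsis thaliana UBC28 (AT1G64230), an E2 ubiquitin-conjugating enzyme that accepts ubiquitin from the E1 and catalyses its attachment to other proteins. Internal BpiI and BsaI recognition sites were removed by point mutation so the part is compatible with type IIS assembly. The insert was cloned in via BpiI sites, which were destroyed in the process. According to the depositor's note, it is released with BsaI for transfer into a Level 1 cloning vector. The feature table shows no promoter, terminator or epitope tag associated with the UBC28 open reading frame. The plasmid is therefore a storage and assembly module rather than an expression construct in its own right, and regulatory elements and any tags would be supplied by other modules at the next assembly level. Its typical use is as the E2 component when building multigene constructs to study ubiquitination cascades.
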