Addgene plasmid #104693: pUG-UBC28
Purpose: Cloning Module
Depositing lab: Marco Trujillo. Depositing organization: Leibniz Institute of Plant Biochemistry (IPB). Publication: UbiGate: a synthetic biology toolbox to analyse ubiquitination. Kowarschik K, Hoehenwarter W, Marillonnet S, Trujillo M. New Phytol. 2018 Mar;217(4):1749-1763. doi: 10.1111/nph.14900. Epub 2017 Nov 30. PubMed 29194629.
Backbone
  Vector backbone: pICH41308
  Backbone manufacturer: self-made
  Backbone size w/o insert (bp): 2251
  Vector type: Synthetic Biology
Growth in bacteria
  Bacterial resistance: Spectinomycin, 50 μg/mL
  Growth temperature: 37°C
  Growth strain: DH5alpha
  Copy number: High Copy
Gene/Insert
  Gene/Insert name: AtUBC28 (alt name: AT1G64230)
  Species: A. thaliana (mustard weed)
  Insert size (bp): 578
  Mutation: BpiI/BsaI sites removed by point-mutation
  Entrez Gene: UBC28 (a.k.a. AT1G64230, F22C12.2, F22C12_2, UBIQUITIN-CONJUGATING ENZYME28, ubiquitin-conjugating enzyme 28)
  Cloning method: Restriction Enzyme; 5′ cloning site BpiI (destroyed during cloning); 3′ cloning site BpiI (destroyed during cloning)
  Sequencing primers: 5′ moclof, agcgaggaagcggaagagcg; 3′ moclor, gccacctgacgtctaagaaacc
Terms and licenses: Academic/Nonprofit Terms; Industry Terms: Not Available to Industry
Depositor comments: release insert with BsaI and clone to Level 1 cloning vector
How to cite: pUG-UBC28 was a gift from Marco Trujillo (Addgene plasmid # 104693 ; http://n2t.net/addgene:104693 ; RRID:Addgene_104693)
